Addgene plasmid #76677: EPHA5 gRNA (BRDN0001149265)
Purpose: 3rd generation lentiviral gRNA plasmid targeting human EPHA5
Depositing lab: John Doench & David Root. Depositing organization: Broad Institute. Publication: Optimized sgRNA design to maximize activity and minimize off-target effects of CRISPR-Cas9. Doench JG, Fusi N, Sullender M, Hegde M, Vaimberg EW, Donovan KF, Smith I, Tothova Z, Wilen C, Orchard R, Virgin HW, Listgarten J, Root DE. Nat Biotechnol. 2016 Jan 18. doi: 10.1038/nbt.3437. PubMed 26780180.
Backbone
  Vector backbone: lentiGuide-Puro
  Backbone manufacturer: Zhang Lab (Addgene plasmid # 52963)
  Vector type: Mammalian Expression, Lentiviral, CRISPR
  Selectable markers: Puromycin
Growth in bacteria
  Bacterial resistance: Ampicillin, 100 μg/mL
  Growth temperature: 37°C
  Growth strain: DH5alpha
  Copy number: High Copy
Gene/Insert
  Gene/Insert name: EPHA5 (alt name: EPHA5)
  gRNA/shRNA sequence: TAGAACTCAAATTTACCCTG
  Species: H. sapiens (human)
  Entrez Gene: EPHA5 (a.k.a. CEK7, EHK-1, EHK1, EK7, HEK7, TYRO4)
  Promoter: hU6
  Cloning method: Unknown
  Sequencing primers: 5′ U6-F; 3′ pS2-R
Terms and licenses: Academic/Nonprofit Terms; Industry Terms: Not Available to Industry
Depositor comments: The gRNA was designed to target a Genbank reference sequence which has since been removed from the database. Note that this plasmid does NOT contain Cas9. It should be used in conjunction with lentiCas9-Blast (Addgene #52962) or otherwise with cell lines already expressing Cas9. Browse the full kinome gRNA library at http://www.addgene.org/pooled-library/broadgpp-human-kinome/ or visit http://www.broadinstitute.org/rnai/public/ for detailed protocols and information.
How to cite: EPHA5 gRNA (BRDN0001149265) was a gift from John Doench & David Root (Addgene plasmid # 76677 ; http://n2t.net/addgene:76677 ; RRID:Addgene_76677)
