[The description below was written by a language model from this plasmid's Addgene catalogue record and pLannotate feature annotations shown in this document.]
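Description:
EPHA5 gRNA (BRDN0001149265) is a third-generation lentiviral CRISPR guide plasmid built on the lentiGuide-Puro backbone, designed to deliver a single guide RNA against human EPHA5, an Eph-family receptor tyrosine kinase gene. It is maintained in E. coli as a high-copy plasmid through a ColE1/pUC-type origin and selected with ampicillin via the β-lactamase gene. An f1 origin, an SV40 origin and remnants of lac and phage-promoter cloning sequences are also annotated in the bacterial backbone.

The transfer cassette begins with an RSV promoter fused to a truncated HIV-1 5' LTR, which makes genomic RNA production Tat-independent. This is followed by the Ψ packaging signal with a partial gag sequence and the RRE for Rev-dependent nuclear export. It ends in a ΔU3 self-inactivating 3' LTR followed by an SV40 polyadenylation signal. Within the proviral region, a human U6 RNA polymerase III promoter drives the EPHA5-targeting spacer joined to the Streptococcus pyogenes Cas9 guide scaffold. A cPPT/CTS element lies downstream of it. A separate EF-1α promoter with its intron A expresses puromycin N-acetyltransferase, allowing selection of transduced mammalian cells, and a WPRE enhances transcript expression.

The plasmid does not encode Cas9, so it must be used with a separate Cas9 vector or in cells already expressing Cas9 to disrupt EPHA5. It corresponds to a member of a human kinome guide library associated with work on optimised sgRNA design. The depositor notes that the guide was designed against a GenBank reference sequence that has since been withdrawn.
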