Features (pLannotate 1.2.2; 29 found; start..end, strand, type, name):
     14..80      +  CDS            small t antigen (fragment): SV40 (simian virus 40) small t antigen
    106..317     +  promoter       EF-1α core promoter: core promoter for human elongation factor EF-1α
    318..1256    +  intron         EF-1α intron A: intron upstream of the start codon of human EF-1α
   1278..1877    +  CDS            PuroR (fragment): puromycin N-acetyltransferase; pac from Streptomyces; confers resistance to puromycin
   1893..2481    +  misc_feature   WPRE: woodchuck hepatitis virus posttranscriptional regulatory element
   2532..2551    +  misc_feature   cPPT/CTS (fragment): central polypurine tract and central termination sequence of HIV-1
   2553..2786    +  LTR            3' LTR (ΔU3): self-inactivating 3' long terminal repeat (LTR) from HIV-1
   2864..2985    +  polyA_signal   SV40 poly(A) signal: SV40 polyadenylation signal
   3025..3160    +  rep_origin     SV40 ori: SV40 origin of replication
   3181..3199    -  promoter       T7 promoter: promoter for bacteriophage T7 RNA polymerase
   3207..3362    +  CDS            lacZα (fragment): LacZα fragment of β-galactosidase; lacZ fragment
   3367..3795    +  rep_origin     f1 ori (sequence partly withheld): f1 bacteriophage origin of replication; arrow indicates direction of (+) strand synthesis
   3848..3952    +  promoter       AmpR promoter: bla
   3953..4813    +  CDS            AmpR: β-lactamase; bla; confers resistance to ampicillin, carbenicillin, and related antibiotics
   4984..5572    +  rep_origin     ori: high-copy-number ColE1/pMB1/pBR322/pUC origin of replication
   5755..5847    +  CDS            lacI (fragment): lac repressor; lacI; The lac repressor binds to the lac operator to inhibit transcription in E. coli. This inhibition can be relieved by adding lactose or isopropyl-β-D-thiogalactopyranoside (IPTG).
   5860..5881    +  protein_bind   CAP binding site: CAP binding activates transcription in the presence of cAMP. E. coli catabolite activator protein
   5896..5926    +  promoter       lac promoter: promoter for the E. coli lac operon
   5934..5950    +  protein_bind   lac operator: The lac repressor binds to the lac operator to inhibit transcription in E. coli. This inhibition can be relieved by adding lactose or isopropyl-β-D-thiogalactopyranoside (IPTG). lac repressor encoded by lacI
   5995..6013    +  promoter       T3 promoter: promoter for bacteriophage T3 RNA polymerase
   6041..6267    +  promoter       RSV promoter: Rous sarcoma virus enhancer/promoter
   6268..6448    +  LTR            5' LTR (truncated): truncated 5' long terminal repeat (LTR) from HIV-1
   6495..6620    +  misc_feature   HIV-1 Ψ: packaging signal of human immunodeficiency virus type 1
   6604..6967    +  CDS            HIV-1 gag (fragment): gag protein from human immunodeficiency virus 1; gag
   7113..7346    +  misc_feature   RRE: The Rev response element (RRE) of HIV-1 allows for Rev-dependent mRNA export from the nucleus to the cytoplasm.
   7723..7749    +  CDS            Rev (fragment): human immunodeficiency virus 1 (HIV-1) Rev protein; rev; enhances nuclear export of unspliced and incompletely spliced viral mRNAs
   7753..7993    +  promoter       U6 promoter: RNA polymerase III promoter for human U6 snRNA
   8023..8098    +  misc_RNA       gRNA scaffold: guide RNA scaffold for the Streptococcus pyogenes CRISPR/Cas9 system
   8154..8271    +  misc_feature   cPPT/CTS: central polypurine tract and central termination sequence of HIV-1
>Addgene plasmid #76677 | EPHA5 gRNA (BRDN0001149265) | addgene full sequence | sequence record 186290 | Addgene Assembled Sequence
CCCGGGTGCAAAGATGGATAAAGTTTTAAACAGAGAGGAATCTTTGCAGCTAATGGACCTTCTAGGTCTT
GAAAGGAGTGGGAATTGGCTCCGGTGCCCGTCAGTGGGCAGAGCGCACATCGCCCACAGTCCCCGAGAAG
TTGGGGGGAGGGGTCGGCAATTGATCCGGTGCCTAGAGAAGGTGGCGCGGGGTAAACTGGGAAAGTGATG
TCGTGTACTGGCTCCGCCTTTTTCCCGAGGGTGGGGGAGAACCGTATATAAGTGCAGTAGTCGCCGTGAA
CGTTCTTTTTCGCAACGGGTTTGCCGCCAGAACACAGGTAAGTGCCGTGTGTGGTTCCCGCGGGCCTGGC
CTCTTTACGGGTTATGGCCCTTGCGTGCCTTGAATTACTTCCACCTGGCTGCAGTACGTGATTCTTGATC
CCGAGCTTCGGGTTGGAAGTGGGTGGGAGAGTTCGAGGCCTTGCGCTTAAGGAGCCCCTTCGCCTCGTGC
TTGAGTTGAGGCCTGGCCTGGGCGCTGGGGCCGCCGCGTGCGAATCTGGTGGCACCTTCGCGCCTGTCTC
GCTGCTTTCGATAAGTCTCTAGCCATTTAAAATTTTTGATGACCTGCTGCGACGCTTTTTTTCTGGCAAG
ATAGTCTTGTAAATGCGGGCCAAGATCTGCACACTGGTATTTCGGTTTTTGGGGCCGCGGGCGGCGACGG
GGCCCGTGCGTCCCAGCGCACATGTTCGGCGAGGCGGGGCCTGCGAGCGCGGCCACCGAGAATCGGACGG
GGGTAGTCTCAAGCTGGCCGGCCTGCTCTGGTGCCTGGCCTCGCGCCGCCGTGTATCGCCCCGCCCTGGG
CGGCAAGGCTGGCCCGGTCGGCACCAGTTGCGTGAGCGGAAAGATGGCCGCTTCCCGGCCCTGCTGCAGG
GAGCTCAAAATGGAGGACGCGGCGCTCGGGAGAGCGGGCGGGTGAGTCACCCACACAAAGGAAAAGGGCC
TTTCCGTCCTCAGCCGTCGCTTCATGTGACTCCACGGAGTACCGGGCGCCGTCCAGGCACCTCGATTAGT
TCTCGAGCTTTTGGAGTACGTCGTCTTTAGGTTGGGGGGAGGGGTTTTATGCGATGGAGTTTCCCCACAC
TGAGTGGGTGGAGACTGAAGTTAGGCCAGCTTGGCACTTGATGTAATTCTCCTTGGAATTTGCCCTTTTT
GAGTTTGGATCTTGGTTCATTCTCAAGCCTCAGACAGTGGTTCAAAGTTTTTTTCTTCCATTTCAGGTGT
CGTGACGTACGGCCACCATGACCGAGTACAAGCCCACGGTGCGCCTCGCCACCCGCGACGACGTCCCCAG
GGCCGTACGCACCCTCGCCGCCGCGTTCGCCGACTACCCCGCCACGCGCCACACCGTCGATCCGGACCGC
CACATCGAGCGGGTCACCGAGCTGCAAGAACTCTTCCTCACGCGCGTCGGGCTCGACATCGGCAAGGTGT
GGGTCGCGGACGACGGCGCCGCCGTGGCGGTCTGGACCACGCCGGAGAGCGTCGAAGCGGGGGCGGTGTT
CGCCGAGATCGGCCCGCGCATGGCCGAGTTGAGCGGTTCCCGGCTGGCCGCGCAGCAACAGATGGAAGGC
CTCCTGGCGCCGCACCGGCCCAAGGAGCCCGCGTGGTTCCTGGCCACCGTCGGAGTCTCGCCCGACCACC
AGGGCAAGGGTCTGGGCAGCGCCGTCGTGCTCCCCGGAGTGGAGGCGGCCGAGCGCGCCGGGGTGCCCGC
CTTCCTGGAGACCTCCGCGCCCCGCAACCTCCCCTTCTACGAGCGGCTCGGCTTCACCGTCACCGCCGAC
GTCGAGGTGCCCGAAGGACCGCGCACCTGGTGCATGACCCGCAAGCCCGGTGCCTGAACGCGTTAAGTCG
ACAATCAACCTCTGGATTACAAAATTTGTGAAAGATTGACTGGTATTCTTAACTATGTTGCTCCTTTTAC
GCTATGTGGATACGCTGCTTTAATGCCTTTGTATCATGCTATTGCTTCCCGTATGGCTTTCATTTTCTCC
TCCTTGTATAAATCCTGGTTGCTGTCTCTTTATGAGGAGTTGTGGCCCGTTGTCAGGCAACGTGGCGTGG
TGTGCACTGTGTTTGCTGACGCAACCCCCACTGGTTGGGGCATTGCCACCACCTGTCAGCTCCTTTCCGG
GACTTTCGCTTTCCCCCTCCCTATTGCCACGGCGGAACTCATCGCCGCCTGCCTTGCCCGCTGCTGGACA
GGGGCTCGGCTGTTGGGCACTGACAATTCCGTGGTGTTGTCGGGGAAATCATCGTCCTTTCCTTGGCTGC
TCGCCTGTGTTGCCACCTGGATTCTGCGCGGGACGTCCTTCTGCTACGTCCCTTCGGCCCTCAATCCAGC
GGACCTTCCTTCCCGCGGCCTGCTGCCGGCTCTGCGGCCTCTTCCGCGTCTTCGCCTTCGCCCTCAGACG
AGTCGGATCTCCCTTTGGGCCGCCTCCCCGCGTCGACTTTAAGACCAATGACTTACAAGGCAGCTGTAGA
TCTTAGCCACTTTTTAAAAGAAAAGGGGGGACTGGAAGGGCTAATTCACTCCCAACGAAGACAAGATCTG
CTTTTTGCTTGTACTGGGTCTCTCTGGTTAGACCAGATCTGAGCCTGGGAGCTCTCTGGCTAACTAGGGA
ACCCACTGCTTAAGCCTCAATAAAGCTTGCCTTGAGTGCTTCAAGTAGTGTGTGCCCGTCTGTTGTGTGA
CTCTGGTAACTAGAGATCCCTCAGACCCTTTTAGTCAGTGTGGAAAATCTCTAGCAGTACGTATAGTAGT
TCATGTCATCTTATTATTCAGTATTTATAACTTGCAAAGAAATGAATATCAGAGAGTGAGAGGAACTTGT
TTATTGCAGCTTATAATGGTTACAAATAAAGCAATAGCATCACAAATTTCACAAATAAAGCATTTTTTTC
ACTGCATTCTAGTTGTGGTTTGTCCAAACTCATCAATGTATCTTATCATGTCTGGCTCTAGCTATCCCGC
CCCTAACTCCGCCCATCCCGCCCCTAACTCCGCCCAGTTCCGCCCATTCTCCGCCCCATGGCTGACTAAT
TTTTTTTATTTATGCAGAGGCCGAGGCCGCCTCGGCCTCTGAGCTATTCCAGAAGTAGTGAGGAGGCTTT
TTTGGAGGCCTAGGGACGTACCCAATTCGCCCTATAGTGAGTCGTATTACGCGCGCTCACTGGCCGTCGT
TTTACAACGTCGTGACTGGGAAAACCCTGGCGTTACCCAACTTAATCGCCTTGCAGCACATCCCCCTTTC
GCCAGCTGGCGTAATAGCGAAGAGGCCCGCACCGATCGCCCTTCCCAACAGTTGCGCAGCCTGAATGGCG
AATGGG
[124 nt withheld, positions 3367-3490]
C
[91 nt withheld, positions 3492-3582]
A
[49 nt withheld, positions 3584-3632]
CCTTTGACGTTGGAGTCCACGTTCTTT
[37 nt withheld, positions 3660-3696]
ACCCTATCTCGGTCTATTCTTTTGATTTATAAGGGATTTTGCCGATTTCGGCCTATTGGTTAAAAAATGA
GCTGATTTAACAAAAATTTAACGCGAATTTTAACAAAATATTAACGCTTACAATTTAGGTGGCACTTTTC
GGGGAAATGTGCGCGGAACCCCTATTTGTTTATTTTTCTAAATACATTCAAATATGTATCCGCTCATGAG
ACAATAACCCTGATAAATGCTTCAATAATATTGAAAAAGGAAGAGTATGAGTATTCAACATTTCCGTGTC
GCCCTTATTCCCTTTTTTGCGGCATTTTGCCTTCCTGTTTTTGCTCACCCAGAAACGCTGGTGAAAGTAA
AAGATGCTGAAGATCAGTTGGGTGCACGAGTGGGTTACATCGAACTGGATCTCAACAGCGGTAAGATCCT
TGAGAGTTTTCGCCCCGAAGAACGTTTTCCAATGATGAGCACTTTTAAAGTTCTGCTATGTGGCGCGGTA
TTATCCCGTATTGACGCCGGGCAAGAGCAACTCGGTCGCCGCATACACTATTCTCAGAATGACTTGGTTG
AGTACTCACCAGTCACAGAAAAGCATCTTACGGATGGCATGACAGTAAGAGAATTATGCAGTGCTGCCAT
AACCATGAGTGATAACACTGCGGCCAACTTACTTCTGACAACGATCGGAGGACCGAAGGAGCTAACCGCT
TTTTTGCACAACATGGGGGATCATGTAACTCGCCTTGATCGTTGGGAACCGGAGCTGAATGAAGCCATAC
CAAACGACGAGCGTGACACCACGATGCCTGTAGCAATGGCAACAACGTTGCGCAAACTATTAACTGGCGA
ACTACTTACTCTAGCTTCCCGGCAACAATTAATAGACTGGATGGAGGCGGATAAAGTTGCAGGACCACTT
CTGCGCTCGGCCCTTCCGGCTGGCTGGTTTATTGCTGATAAATCTGGAGCCGGTGAGCGTGGGTCTCGCG
GTATCATTGCAGCACTGGGGCCAGATGGTAAGCCCTCCCGTATCGTAGTTATCTACACGACGGGGAGTCA
GGCAACTATGGATGAACGAAATAGACAGATCGCTGAGATAGGTGCCTCACTGATTAAGCATTGGTAACTG
TCAGACCAAGTTTACTCATATATACTTTAGATTGATTTAAAACTTCATTTTTAATTTAAAAGGATCTAGG
TGAAGATCCTTTTTGATAATCTCATGACCAAAATCCCTTAACGTGAGTTTTCGTTCCACTGAGCGTCAGA
CCCCGTAGAAAAGATCAAAGGATCTTCTTGAGATCCTTTTTTTCTGCGCGTAATCTGCTGCTTGCAAACA
AAAAAACCACCGCTACCAGCGGTGGTTTGTTTGCCGGATCAAGAGCTACCAACTCTTTTTCCGAAGGTAA
CTGGCTTCAGCAGAGCGCAGATACCAAATACTGTTCTTCTAGTGTAGCCGTAGTTAGGCCACCACTTCAA
GAACTCTGTAGCACCGCCTACATACCTCGCTCTGCTAATCCTGTTACCAGTGGCTGCTGCCAGTGGCGAT
AAGTCGTGTCTTACCGGGTTGGACTCAAGACGATAGTTACCGGATAAGGCGCAGCGGTCGGGCTGAACGG
GGGGTTCGTGCACACAGCCCAGCTTGGAGCGAACGACCTACACCGAACTGAGATACCTACAGCGTGAGCT
ATGAGAAAGCGCCACGCTTCCCGAAGGGAGAAAGGCGGACAGGTATCCGGTAAGCGGCAGGGTCGGAACA
GGAGAGCGCACGAGGGAGCTTCCAGGGGGAAACGCCTGGTATCTTTATAGTCCTGTCGGGTTTCGCCACC
TCTGACTTGAGCGTCGATTTTTGTGATGCTCGTCAGGGGGGCGGAGCCTATGGAAAAACGCCAGCAACGC
GGCCTTTTTACGGTTCCTGGCCTTTTGCTGGCCTTTTGCTCACATGTTCTTTCCTGCGTTATCCCCTGAT
TCTGTGGATAACCGTATTACCGCCTTTGAGTGAGCTGATACCGCTCGCCGCAGCCGAACGACCGAGCGCA
GCGAGTCAGTGAGCGAGGAAGCGGAAGAGCGCCCAATACGCAAACCGCCTCTCCCCGCGCGTTGGCCGAT
TCATTAATGCAGCTGGCACGACAGGTTTCCCGACTGGAAAGCGGGCAGTGAGCGCAACGCAATTAATGTG
AGTTAGCTCACTCATTAGGCACCCCAGGCTTTACACTTTATGCTTCCGGCTCGTATGTTGTGTGGAATTG
TGAGCGGATAACAATTTCACACAGGAAACAGCTATGACCATGATTACGCCAAGCGCGCAATTAACCCTCA
CTAAAGGGAACAAAAGCTGGAGCTGCAAGCTTAATGTAGTCTTATGCAATACTCTTGTAGTCTTGCAACA
TGGTAACGATGAGTTAGCAACATGCCTTACAAGGAGAGAAAAAGCACCGTGCATGCCGATTGGTGGAAGT
AAGGTGGTACGATCGTGCCTTATTAGGAAGGCAACAGACGGGTCTGACATGGATTGGACGAACCACTGAA
TTGCCGCATTGCAGAGATATTGTATTTAAGTGCCTAGCTCGATACATAAACGGGTCTCTCTGGTTAGACC
AGATCTGAGCCTGGGAGCTCTCTGGCTAACTAGGGAACCCACTGCTTAAGCCTCAATAAAGCTTGCCTTG
AGTGCTTCAAGTAGTGTGTGCCCGTCTGTTGTGTGACTCTGGTAACTAGAGATCCCTCAGACCCTTTTAG
TCAGTGTGGAAAATCTCTAGCAGTGGCGCCCGAACAGGGACTTGAAAGCGAAAGGGAAACCAGAGGAGCT
CTCTCGACGCAGGACTCGGCTTGCTGAAGCGCGCACGGCAAGAGGCGAGGGGCGGCGACTGGTGAGTACG
CCAAAAATTTTGACTAGCGGAGGCTAGAAGGAGAGAGATGGGTGCGAGAGCGTCAGTATTAAGCGGGGGA
GAATTAGATCGCGATGGGAAAAAATTCGGTTAAGGCCAGGGGGAAAGAAAAAATATAAATTAAAACATAT
AGTATGGGCAAGCAGGGAGCTAGAACGATTCGCAGTTAATCCTGGCCTGTTAGAAACATCAGAAGGCTGT
AGACAAATACTGGGACAGCTACAACCATCCCTTCAGACAGGATCAGAAGAACTTAGATCATTATATAATA
CAGTAGCAACCCTCTATTGTGTGCATCAAAGGATAGAGATAAAAGACACCAAGGAAGCTTTAGACAAGAT
AGAGGAAGAGCAAAACAAAAGTAAGACCACCGCACAGCAAGCGGCCGCTGATCTTCAGACCTGGAGGAGG
AGATATGAGGGACAATTGGAGAAGTGAATTATATAAATATAAAGTAGTAAAAATTGAACCATTAGGAGTA
GCACCCACCAAGGCAAAGAGAAGAGTGGTGCAGAGAGAAAAAAGAGCAGTGGGAATAGGAGCTTTGTTCC
TTGGGTTCTTGGGAGCAGCAGGAAGCACTATGGGCGCAGCGTCAATGACGCTGACGGTACAGGCCAGACA
ATTATTGTCTGGTATAGTGCAGCAGCAGAACAATTTGCTGAGGGCTATTGAGGCGCAACAGCATCTGTTG
CAACTCACAGTCTGGGGCATCAAGCAGCTCCAGGCAAGAATCCTGGCTGTGGAAAGATACCTAAAGGATC
AACAGCTCCTGGGGATTTGGGGTTGCTCTGGAAAACTCATTTGCACCACTGCTGTGCCTTGGAATGCTAG
TTGGAGTAATAAATCTCTGGAACAGATTTGGAATCACACGACCTGGATGGAGTGGGACAGAGAAATTAAC
AATTACACAAGCTTAATACACTCCTTAATTGAAGAATCGCAAAACCAGCAAGAAAAGAATGAACAAGAAT
TATTGGAATTAGATAAATGGGCAAGTTTGTGGAATTGGTTTAACATAACAAATTGGCTGTGGTATATAAA
ATTATTCATAATGATAGTAGGAGGCTTGGTAGGTTTAAGAATAGTTTTTGCTGTACTTTCTATAGTGAAT
AGAGTTAGGCAGGGATATTCACCATTATCGTTTCAGACCCACCTCCCAACCCCGAGGGGACCCAGAGAGG
GCCTATTTCCCATGATTCCTTCATATTTGCATATACGATACAAGGCTGTTAGAGAGATAATTAGAATTAA
TTTGACTGTAAACACAAAGATATTAGTACAAAATACGTGACGTAGAAAGTAATAATTTCTTGGGTAGTTT
GCAGTTTTAAAATTATGTTTTAAAATGGACTATCATATGCTTACCGTAACTTGAAAGTATTTCGATTTCT
TGGCTTTATATATCTTGTGGAAAGGACGAAACACCGTAGAACTCAAATTTACCCTGGTTTTAGAGCTAGA
AATAGCAAGTTAAAATAAGGCTAGTCCGTTATCAACTTGAAAAAGTGGCACCGAGTCGGTGCTTTTTTAA
GCTTGGCGTAACTAGATCTTGAGACAAATGGCAGTATTCATCCACAATTTTAAAAGAAAAGGGGGGATTG
GGGGGTACAGTGCAGGGGAAAGAATAGTAGACATAATAGCAACAGACATACAAACTAAAGAATTACAAAA
ACAAATTACAAAAATTCAAAATTTTCGGGTTTATTACAGGGACAGCAGAGATCCACTTTGGCGCCGGCTC
GAGGGGG
