>Addgene plasmid #76677 | EPHA5 gRNA (BRDN0001149265) | depositor partial sequence | sequence record 144137 | Target Sequence
TAGAACTCAAATTTACCCTG
