>Addgene plasmid #76677 | EPHA5 gRNA (BRDN0001149265) | addgene partial sequence | sequence record 186289 | hU6-F
TAGAAAGTAATAATTTCTTGGGTAGTTTGCAGTTTTAAAATTATGTTTTAAAATGGACTATCATATGCTT
ACCGTAACTTGAAAGTATTTCGATTTCTTGGCTTTATATATCTTGTGGAAAGGACGAAACACCGTAGAAC
TCAAATTTACCCTGGTTTTAGAGCTAGAAATAGCAAGTTAAAATAAGGCTAGTCCGTTATCAACTTGAAA
AAGTGGCACCGAGTCGGTGCTTTTTTAAGCTTGGCGTAACTAGATCTTGAGACAAATGGCAGTATTCATC
CACAATTTTAAAAGAAAAGGGGGGATTGGGGGGTACAGTGCAGGGGAAAGAATAGTAGACATAATAGCAA
CAGACATACAAACTAAAGAATTACAAAAACAAATTACAAAAATTCAAAATTTTCGGGTTTATTACAGGGA
CAGCAGAGATCCACTTTGGCGCCGGCTCGAGGGGGCCCGGGTGCAAAGATGGATAAAGTTTTAAACAGAG
AGGAATCTTTGCAGCTAATGGACCTTCTAGGTCTTGAAAGGAGTGGGAATTGGCTCCGGTGCCCGTCAGT
GGGCAGAGCG
